Addgene plasmid #221911: pAcGFP-N1_CBPKTG
Purpose: Transient expression of GFP-tagged CBPKTG in mammalian cells
Depositing lab: Daniel Bose. Depositing organization: University of Sheffield. Publication: CBP-IDRs regulate acetylation and gene expression. Gelder KL, Carruthers NA, Gilbert G, Harrison LJ, Evans BV, Evans TI, Ball SS, Dunning M, Craggs TD, Twelvetrees AE, Bose DA. Cell Rep. 2026 Mar 12;45(3):117109. doi: 10.1016/j.celrep.2026.117109. PubMed 41824454.
Backbone
  Vector backbone: pAcGFP-N1
  Backbone manufacturer: Clontech
  Backbone size w/o insert (bp): 4726
  Vector type: Mammalian Expression
Growth in bacteria
  Bacterial resistance: Kanamycin, 50 μg/mL
  Growth temperature: 37°C
  Growth strain: DH5alpha
  Copy number: High Copy
Gene/Insert
  Gene/Insert name: CBP (alt name: CREB binding protein)
  Species: H. sapiens (human)
  Insert size (bp): 7326
  Mutation: mutation of lysine residues to glycine residues (KTG) within the AL (aa 1564, 1565, 1583, 1586, 1587, 1588, 1591, 1592, 1595 and 1597)
  Entrez Gene: CREBBP (a.k.a. CBP, KAT3A, MKHK1, RSTS, RSTS1)
  Tag / fusion protein: GFP (C terminal on insert)
  Cloning method: Gibson Cloning
Terms and licenses: Academic/Nonprofit Terms; Industry Terms: Not Available to Industry
How to cite: pAcGFP-N1_CBPKTG was a gift from Daniel Bose (Addgene plasmid # 221911 ; http://n2t.net/addgene:221911 ; RRID:Addgene_221911)
