[The description below was written by a language model from this plasmid's Addgene catalogue record and pLannotate feature annotations shown in this document.]
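Description:
pAcGFP-N1_CBPKTG is a mammalian expression plasmid built on the Clontech pAcGFP-N1 backbone for transient production of a GFP-tagged mutant of human CREB-binding protein (CBP, gene CREBBP). The full sequence record is about 12 kb. The plasmid replicates in E. coli from a high-copy ColE1/pUC-type origin and also carries an f1 origin, which permits single-stranded DNA production. Selection relies on a single Tn5-derived NeoR/KanR gene placed behind both a bacterial (bla-type) promoter and the SV40 enhancer/early promoter, and terminated by the HSV TK polyadenylation signal. The gene therefore confers kanamycin resistance in bacteria and could support G418 selection in mammalian cells. The short "ble" and "large T antigen" fragments in the annotation are partial matches to backbone sequence rather than functional genes.

The expression cassette uses the human cytomegalovirus immediate early enhancer and promoter to drive a roughly 7.3 kb CBP open reading frame, which was inserted by Gibson cloning downstream of the remaining multiple cloning site. The CBP coding sequence is followed closely by AcGFP1, a mammalian codon-optimised Aequorea coerulescens green fluorescent protein, giving a C-terminal fluorescent fusion. An SV40 polyadenylation signal ends the transcript. CBP is a lysine acetyltransferase and transcriptional coactivator that acetylates histones and many non-histone proteins. The KTG variant replaces ten lysines with glycines within the region the record abbreviates as AL (residues 1564, 1565, 1583, 1586, 1587, 1588, 1591, 1592, 1595 and 1597). The construct allows this mutant to be expressed and visualised in transfected mammalian cells, and the associated publication title points to studies of how CBP regions regulate acetylation and gene expression.
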