Features (pLannotate 1.2.2; 14 found; start..end, strand, type, name):
     61..364     +  enhancer       CMV enhancer: human cytomegalovirus immediate early enhancer
    365..568     +  promoter       CMV promoter: human cytomegalovirus (CMV) immediate early promoter
    609..665     +  misc_feature   MCS: multiple cloning site
    667..7992    +  CDS            CREBBP: CBP_HUMAN - Also known as CBP. Experimental evidence at protein level: Swiss-Prot protein existence level 1. Acetylates histones, giving a specific tag for transcriptional activation (PubMed:24616510). Also acetylates non- histone proteins, like DDX21, FBL, IRF2, MAFG, NCOA3, POLR1E/PAF53 and FOXO1 (PubMed:10490106, PubMed:11154691, PubMed:12738767, PubMed:12929931, PubMed:9707565, PubMed:24207024, PubMed:28790157, PubMed:30540930). Binds specifically to phosphorylated CREB and enhances its transcriptional activity toward cAMP-responsive genes. Acts as a coactivator of ALX1. Acts as a circadia
   7999..8718    +  CDS            AcGFP1: Aequorea coerulescens GFP mammalian codon-optimized
   8734..8817    +  CDS            large T antigen (fragment): large T antigen from SV40 (simian virus 40)
   8840..8961    +  polyA_signal   SV40 poly(A) signal: SV40 polyadenylation signal
   8995..9423    -  rep_origin     f1 ori (sequence partly withheld): f1 bacteriophage origin of replication; arrow indicates direction of (+) strand synthesis
   9450..9554    +  promoter       AmpR promoter: bla
   9556..9913    +  promoter       SV40 promoter: SV40 enhancer and early promoter
   9948..10742   +  CDS            NeoR/KanR: aminoglycoside phosphotransferase from Tn5; aph(3')-II (or nptII); confers resistance to neomycin, kanamycin, and G418 (Geneticin®)
  10763..10915   +  CDS            ble (fragment): BLE_KLEPN - Experimental evidence at protein level: Swiss-Prot protein existence level 1. Binding protein with a strong affinity to the bleomycin family of antibiotics. Binds to CL990; an antimitotic-antibiotic compound. From Klebsiella pneumoniae.
  10974..11021   +  polyA_signal   HSV TK poly(A) signal: herpes simplex virus thymidine kinase polyadenylation signal (Cole and Stacy, 1985)
  11350..11938   +  rep_origin     ori: high-copy-number ColE1/pMB1/pBR322/pUC origin of replication
>Addgene plasmid #221911 | pAcGFP-N1_CBPKTG | addgene full sequence | sequence record 437466 | Addgene NGS Result
TAGTTATTAATAGTAATCAATTACGGGGTCATTAGTTCATAGCCCATATATGGAGTTCCGCGTTACATAA
CTTACGGTAAATGGCCCGCCTGGCTGACCGCCCAACGACCCCCGCCCATTGACGTCAATAATGACGTATG
TTCCCATAGTAACGCCAATAGGGACTTTCCATTGACGTCAATGGGTGGAGTATTTACGGTAAACTGCCCA
CTTGGCAGTACATCAAGTGTATCATATGCCAAGTACGCCCCCTATTGACGTCAATGACGGTAAATGGCCC
GCCTGGCATTATGCCCAGTACATGACCTTATGGGACTTTCCTACTTGGCAGTACATCTACGTATTAGTCA
TCGCTATTACCATGGTGATGCGGTTTTGGCAGTACATCAATGGGCGTGGATAGCGGTTTGACTCACGGGG
ATTTCCAAGTCTCCACCCCATTGACGTCAATGGGAGTTTGTTTTGGCACCAAAATCAACGGGACTTTCCA
AAATGTCGTAACAACTCCGCCCCATTGACGCAAATGGGCGGTAGGCGTGTACGGTGGGAGGTCTATATAA
GCAGAGCTGGTTTAGTGAACCGTCAGATCCGCTAGCGCTACCGGACTCAGATCTCGAGCTCAAGCTTCGA
ATTCTGCAGTCGACGGTACCGCGGGCCCGGGATCCAATGGCTGAGAACTTGCTGGACGGACCGCCCAACC
CCAAAAGAGCCAAACTCAGCTCGCCCGGTTTCTCGGCGAATGACAGCACAGATTTTGGATCATTGTTTGA
CTTGGAAAATGATCTTCCTGATGAGCTGATACCCAATGGAGGAGAATTAGGCCTTTTAAACAGTGGGAAC
CTTGTTCCAGATGCTGCTTCCAAACATAAACAACTGTCGGAGCTTCTACGAGGAGGCAGCGGCTCTAGTA
TCAACCCAGGAATAGGAAATGTGAGCGCCAGCAGCCCCGTGCAGCAGGGCCTGGGTGGCCAGGCTCAAGG
GCAGCCGAACAGTGCTAACATGGCCAGCCTCAGTGCCATGGGCAAGAGCCCTCTGAGCCAGGGAGATTCT
TCAGCCCCCAGCCTGCCTAAACAGGCAGCCAGCACCTCTGGGCCCACCCCCGCTGCCTCCCAAGCACTGA
ATCCGCAAGCACAAAAGCAAGTGGGGCTGGCGACTAGCAGCCCTGCCACGTCACAGACTGGACCTGGTAT
CTGCATGAATGCTAACTTTAACCAGACCCACCCAGGCCTCCTCAATAGTAACTCTGGCCATAGCTTAATT
AATCAGGCTTCACAAGGGCAGGCGCAAGTCATGAATGGATCTCTTGGGGCTGCTGGCAGAGGAAGGGGAG
CTGGAATGCCGTACCCTACTCCAGCCATGCAGGGCGCCTCGAGCAGCGTGCTGGCTGAGACCCTAACGCA
GGTTTCCCCGCAAATGACTGGTCACGCGGGACTGAACACCGCACAGGCAGGAGGCATGGCCAAGATGGGA
ATAACTGGGAACACAAGTCCATTTGGACAGCCCTTTAGTCAAGCTGGAGGGCAGCCAATGGGAGCCACTG
GAGTGAACCCCCAGTTAGCCAGCAAACAGAGCATGGTCAACAGTTTGCCCACCTTCCCTACAGATATCAA
GAATACTTCAGTCACCAACGTGCCAAATATGTCTCAGATGCAAACATCAGTGGGAATTGTACCCACACAA
GCAATTGCAACAGGCCCCACTGCAGATCCTGAAAAACGCAAACTGATACAGCAGCAGCTGGTTCTACTGC
TTCATGCTCATAAGTGTCAGAGACGAGAGCAAGCAAACGGAGAGGTTCGGGCCTGCTCGCTCCCGCATTG
TCGAACCATGAAAAACGTTTTGAATCACATGACGCATTGTCAGGCTGGGAAAGCCTGCCAAGTTGCCCAT
TGTGCATCTTCACGACAAATCATCTCTCATTGGAAGAACTGCACACGACATGACTGTCCTGTTTGCCTCC
CTTTGAAAAATGCCAGTGACAAGCGAAACCAACAAACCATCCTGGGGTCTCCAGCTAGTGGAATTCAAAA
CACAATTGGTTCTGTTGGCACAGGGCAACAGAATGCCACTTCTTTAAGTAACCCAAATCCCATAGACCCC
AGCTCCATGCAGCGAGCCTATGCTGCTCTCGGACTCCCCTACATGAACCAGCCCCAGACGCAGCTGCAGC
CTCAGGTTCCTGGCCAGCAACCAGCACAGCCTCAAACCCACCAGCAGATGAGGACTCTCAACCCCCTGGG
AAATAATCCAATGAACATTCCAGCAGGAGGAATAACAACAGATCAGCAGCCCCCAAACTTGATTTCAGAA
TCAGCTCTTCCGACTTCCCTGGGGGCCACAAACCCACTGATGAACGATGGCTCCAACTCTGGTAACATTG
GAACCCTCAGCACTATACCAACAGCAGCTCCTCCTTCTAGCACCGGTGTAAGGAAAGGCTGGCACGAACA
TGTCACTCAGGACCTGCGGAGCCATCTAGTGCATAAACTCGTCCAAGCCATCTTCCCAACACCTGATCCC
GCAGCTCTAAAGGATCGCCGCATGGAAAACCTGGTAGCCTATGCTAAGAAAGTGGAAGGGGACATGTACG
AGTCTGCCAACAGCAGGGATGAATATTATCACTTATTAGCAGAGAAAATCTACAAGATACAAAAAGAACT
AGAAGAAAAACGGAGGTCGCGTTTACATAAACAAGGCATCTTGGGGAACCAGCCAGCCTTACCAGCCCCG
GGGGCTCAGCCCCCTGTGATTCCACAGGCACAACCTGTGAGACCTCCAAATGGACCCCTGTCCCTGCCAG
TGAATCGCATGCAAGTTTCTCAAGGGATGAATTCATTTAACCCCATGTCCTTGGGGAACGTCCAGTTGCC
ACAAGCACCCATGGGACCTCGTGCAGCCTCCCCAATGAACCACTCTGTCCAGATGAACAGCATGGGCTCA
GTGCCAGGGATGGCCATTTCTCCTTCCCGAATGCCTCAGCCTCCGAACATGATGGGTGCACACACCAACA
ACATGATGGCCCAGGCGCCCGCTCAGAGCCAGTTTCTGCCACAGAACCAGTTCCCGTCATCCAGCGGGGC
GATGAGTGTGGGCATGGGGCAGCCGCCAGCCCAAACAGGCGTGTCACAGGGACAGGTGCCTGGTGCTGCT
CTTCCTAACCCTCTCAACATGCTGGGGCCTCAGGCCAGCCAGCTACCTTGCCCTCCAGTGACACAGTCAC
CACTGCACCCAACACCGCCTCCTGCTTCCACGGCTGCTGGCATGCCATCTCTCCAGCACACGACACCACC
TGGGATGACTCCTCCCCAGCCAGCAGCTCCCACTCAGCCATCAACTCCTGTGTCGTCTTCCGGGCAGACT
CCCACCCCGACTCCTGGCTCAGTGCCCAGTGCTACCCAAACCCAGAGCACCCCTACAGTCCAGGCAGCAG
CCCAGGCCCAGGTGACCCCGCAGCCTCAAACCCCAGTTCAGCCCCCGTCTGTGGCTACCCCTCAGTCATC
GCAGCAACAGCCGACGCCTGTGCACGCCCAGCCTCCTGGCACACCGCTTTCCCAGGCAGCAGCCAGCATT
GATAACAGAGTCCCTACCCCCTCCTCGGTGGCCAGCGCAGAAACCAATTCCCAGCAGCCAGGACCTGACG
TACCTGTGCTGGAAATGAAGACGGAGACCCAAGCAGAGGACACTGAGCCCGATCCTGGTGAATCCAAAGG
GGAGCCCAGGTCTGAGATGATGGAGGAGGATTTGCAAGGAGCTTCCCAAGTTAAAGAAGAAACAGACATA
GCAGAGCAGAAATCAGAACCAATGGAAGTGGATGAAAAGAAACCTGAAGTGAAAGTAGAAGTTAAAGAGG
AAGAAGAGAGTAGCAGTAACGGCACAGCCTCTCAGTCAACATCTCCTTCGCAGCCGCGCAAAAAAATCTT
TAAACCAGAGGAGTTACGCCAGGCCCTCATGCCAACCCTAGAAGCACTGTATCGACAGGACCCAGAGTCA
TTACCTTTCCGGCAGCCTGTAGATCCCCAGCTCCTCGGAATTCCAGACTATTTTGACATCGTAAAGAATC
CCATGGACCTCTCCACCATCAAGCGGAAGCTGGACACAGGGCAATACCAAGAGCCCTGGCAGTACGTGGA
CGACGTCTGGCTCATGTTCAACAATGCCTGGCTCTATAATCGCAAGACATCCCGAGTCTATAAGTTTTGC
AGTAAGCTTGCAGAGGTCTTTGAGCAGGAAATTGACCCTGTCATGCAGTCCCTTGGATATTGCTGTGGAC
GCAAGTATGAGTTTTCCCCACAGACTTTGTGCTGCTATGGGAAGCAGCTGTGTACCATTCCTCGCGATGC
TGCCTACTACAGCTATCAGAATAGGTATCATTTCTGTGAGAAGTGTTTCACAGAGATCCAGGGCGAGAAT
GTGACCCTGGGTGACGACCCTTCACAGCCCCAGACGACAATTTCAAAGGATCAGTTTGAAAAGAAGAAAA
ATGATACCTTAGACCCCGAACCTTTCGTTGATTGCAAGGAGTGTGGCCGGAAGATGCATCAGATTTGCGT
TCTGCACTATGACATCATTTGGCCTTCAGGTTTTGTGTGCGACAACTGCTTGAAGAAAACTGGCAGACCT
CGAAAAGAAAACAAATTCAGTGCTAAGAGGCTGCAGACCACAAGACTGGGAAACCACTTGGAAGACCGAG
TGAACAAATTTTTGCGGCGCCAGAATCACCCTGAAGCCGGGGAGGTTTTTGTCCGAGTGGTGGCCAGCTC
AGACAAGACGGTGGAGGTCAAGCCCGGGATGAAGTCACGGTTTGTGGATTCTGGGGAAATGTCTGAATCT
TTCCCATATCGAACCAAAGCTCTGTTTGCTTTTGAGGAAATTGACGGCGTGGATGTCTGCTTTTTTGGAA
TGCACGTCCAAGAATACGGCTCTGATTGCCCCCCTCCAAACACGAGGCGTGTGTACATTTCTTATCTGGA
TAGTATTCATTTCTTCCGGCCACGTTGCCTCCGCACAGCCGTTTACCATGAGATCCTTATTGGATATTTA
GAGTATGTGAAGAAATTAGGGTATGTGACAGGGCACATCTGGGCCTGTCCTCCAAGTGAAGGAGATGATT
ACATCTTCCATTGCCACCCACCTGATCAAAAAATACCCAAGCCAAAACGACTGCAGGAGTGGTACAAAAA
GATGCTGGACAAGGCGTTTGCAGAGCGGATCATCCATGACTACAAGGATATTTTCAAACAAGCAACTGAA
GACAGGCTCACCAGTGCCAAGGAACTGCCCTATTTTGAAGGTGATTTCTGGCCCAATGTGTTAGAAGAGA
GCATTAAGGAACTAGAACAAGAAGAAGAGGAGAGGGGTGGCGAAGAGAGCACTGCAGCCAGTGAAACCAC
TGAGGGCAGTCAGGGCGACAGCGGGAATGCCGGCGGTGGGAACAACGGCGGTACCAACGGGAACGGTAGC
AGCATCAGCCGCGCCAACGGCGGTGGGCCCAGCATGCCCAACGTGTCCAATGACCTGTCCCAGAAGCTGT
ATGCCACCATGGAGAAGCACAAGGAGGTCTTCTTCGTGATCCACCTGCACGCTGGGCCTGTCATCAACAC
CCTGCCCCCCATCGTCGACCCCGACCCCCTGCTCAGCTGTGACCTCATGGATGGGCGCGACGCCTTCCTC
ACCCTCGCCAGAGACAAGCACTGGGAGTTCTCCTCCTTGCGCCGCTCCAAGTGGTCCACGCTCTGCATGC
TGGTGGAGCTGCACACCCAGGGCCAGGACCGCTTTGTCTACACCTGCAACGAGTGCAAGCACCACGTGGA
GACGCGCTGGCACTGCACTGTGTGCGAGGACTACGACCTCTGCATCAACTGCTATAACACGAAGAGCCAT
GCCCATAAGATGGTGAAGTGGGGGCTGGGCCTGGATGACGAGGGCAGCAGCCAGGGCGAGCCACAGTCAA
AGAGCCCCCAGGAGTCACGCCGGCTGAGCATCCAGCGCTGCATCCAGTCGCTGGTGCACGCGTGCCAGTG
CCGCAACGCCAACTGCTCGCTGCCATCCTGCCAGAAGATGAAGCGGGTGGTGCAGCACACCAAGGGCTGC
AAACGCAAGACCAACGGGGGCTGCCCGGTGTGCAAGCAGCTCATCGCCCTCTGCTGCTACCACGCCAAGC
ACTGCCAAGAAAACAAATGCCCCGTGCCCTTCTGCCTCAACATCAAACACAAGCTCCGCCAGCAGCAGAT
CCAGCACCGCCTGCAGCAGGCCCAGCTCATGCGCCGGCGGATGGCCACCATGAACACCCGCAACGTGCCT
CAGCAGAGTCTGCCTTCTCCTACCTCAGCACCGCCCGGGACCCCCACACAGCAGCCCAGCACACCCCAGA
CGCCGCAGCCCCCTGCCCAGCCCCAACCCTCACCCGTGAGCATGTCACCAGCTGGCTTCCCCAGCGTGGC
CCGGACTCAGCCCCCCACCACGGTGTCCACAGGGAAGCCTACCAGCCAGGTGCCGGCCCCCCCACCCCCG
GCCCAGCCCCCTCCTGCAGCGGTGGAAGCGGCTCGGCAGATCGAGCGTGAGGCCCAGCAGCAGCAGCACC
TGTACCGGGTGAACATCAACAACAGCATGCCCCCAGGACGCACGGGCATGGGGACCCCGGGGAGCCAGAT
GGCCCCCGTGAGCCTGAATGTGCCCCGACCCAACCAGGTGAGCGGGCCCGTCATGCCCAGCATGCCTCCC
GGGCAGTGGCAGCAGGCGCCCCTTCCCCAGCAGCAGCCCATGCCAGGCTTGCCCAGGCCTGTGATATCCA
TGCAGGCCCAGGCGGCCGTGGCTGGGCCCCGGATGCCCAGCGTGCAGCCACCCAGGAGCATCTCACCCAG
CGCTCTGCAAGACCTGCTGCGGACCCTGAAGTCGCCCAGCTCCCCTCAGCAGCAACAGCAGGTGCTGAAC
ATTCTCAAATCAAACCCGCAGCTAATGGCAGCTTTCATCAAACAGCGCACAGCCAAGTACGTGGCCAATC
AGCCCGGCATGCAGCCCCAGCCTGGCCTCCAGTCCCAGCCCGGCATGCAACCCCAGCCTGGCATGCACCA
GCAGCCCAGCCTGCAGAACCTGAATGCCATGCAGGCTGGCGTGCCGCGGCCCGGTGTGCCTCCACAGCAG
CAGGCGATGGGAGGCCTGAACCCCCAGGGCCAGGCCTTGAACATCATGAACCCAGGACACAACCCCAACA
TGGCGAGTATGAATCCACAGTACCGAGAAATGTTACGGAGGCAGCTGCTGCAGCAGCAGCAGCAACAGCA
GCAGCAACAACAGCAGCAACAGCAGCAGCAGCAAGGGAGTGCCGGCATGGCTGGGGGCATGGCGGGGCAC
GGCCAGTTCCAGCAGCCTCAAGGACCCGGAGGCTACCCACCGGCCATGCAGCAGCAGCAGCGCATGCAGC
AGCATCTCCCCCTCCAGGGCAGCTCCATGGGCCAGATGGCGGCTCAGATGGGACAGCTTGGCCAGATGGG
GCAGCCGGGGCTGGGGGCAGACAGCACCCCCAACATCCAGCAAGCCCTGCAGCAGCGGATTCTGCAGCAA
CAGCAGATGAAGCAGCAGATTGGGTCCCCAGGCCAGCCGAACCCCATGAGCCCCCAGCAACACATGCTCT
CAGGACAGCCACAGGCCTCGCATCTCCCTGGCCAGCAGATCGCCACGTCCCTTAGTAACCAGGTGCGGTC
TCCAGCCCCTGTCCAGTCTCCACGGCCCCAGTCCCAGCCTCCACATTCCAGCCCGTCACCACGGATACAG
CCCCAGCCTTCGCCACACCACGTCTCACCCCAGACTGGTTCCCCCCACCCCGGACTCGCAGTCACCATGG
CCAGCTCCATAGATCAGGGACACTTGGGGAACCCCGAACAGAGTGCAATGCTCCCCCAGCTGAACACCCC
CAGCAGGAGTGCGCTGTCCAGCGAACTGTCCCTGGTCGGGGACACCACGGGGGACACGCTAGAGAAGTTT
GTGGAGGGCTTGCCGGTCATGGTGAGCAAGGGCGCCGAGCTGTTCACCGGCATCGTGCCCATCCTGATCG
AGCTGAATGGCGATGTGAATGGCCACAAGTTCAGCGTGAGCGGCGAGGGCGAGGGCGATGCCACCTACGG
CAAGCTGACCCTGAAGTTCATCTGCACCACCGGCAAGCTGCCTGTGCCCTGGCCCACCCTGGTGACCACC
CTGAGCTACGGCGTGCAGTGCTTCTCACGCTACCCCGATCACATGAAGCAGCACGACTTCTTCAAGAGCG
CCATGCCTGAGGGCTACATCCAGGAGCGCACCATCTTCTTCGAGGATGACGGCAACTACAAGTCGCGCGC
CGAGGTGAAGTTCGAGGGCGATACCCTGGTGAATCGCATCGAGCTGACCGGCACCGATTTCAAGGAGGAT
GGCAACATCCTGGGCAATAAGATGGAGTACAACTACAACGCCCACAATGTGTACATCATGACCGACAAGG
CCAAGAATGGCATCAAGGTGAACTTCAAGATCCGCCACAACATCGAGGATGGCAGCGTGCAGCTGGCCGA
CCACTACCAGCAGAATACCCCCATCGGCGATGGCCCTGTGCTGCTGCCCGATAACCACTACCTGTCCACC
CAGAGCGCCCTGTCCAAGGACCCCAACGAGAAGCGCGATCACATGATCTACTTCGGCTTCGTGACCGCCG
CCGCCATCACCCACGGCATGGATGAGCTGTACAAGTGAGCGGCCGCGACTCTAGATCATAATCAGCCATA
CCACATTTGTAGAGGTTTTACTTGCTTTAAAAAACCTCCCACACCTCCCCCTGAACCTGAAACATAAAAT
GAATGCAATTGTTGTTGTTAACTTGTTTATTGCAGCTTATAATGGTTACAAATAAAGCAATAGCATCACA
AATTTCACAAATAAAGCATTTTTTTCACTGCATTCTAGTTGTGGTTTGTCCAAACTCATCAATGTATCTT
AAGGCGTAAATTGTAAGCGTTAATATTTTGTTAAAATTCGCGTTAAATTTTTGTTAAATCAGCTCATTTT
TTAACCAATAGGCCGAAATCGGCAAAATCCCTTATAAATCAAAAGAATAGACCGAGATAGGGT
[37 nt withheld, positions 9094-9130]
AAAGAACGTGGACTCCAACGTCAAAGG
[49 nt withheld, positions 9158-9206]
T
[91 nt withheld, positions 9208-9298]
G
[124 nt withheld, positions 9300-9423]
CAGGTGGCACTTTTCGGGGAAATGTGCGCGGAACCCCTATTTGTTTATTTTTCTAAATACATTCAAATAT
GTATCCGCTCATGAGACAATAACCCTGATAAATGCTTCAATAATATTGAAAAAGGAAGAGTCCTGAGGCG
GAAAGAACCAGCTGTGGAATGTGTGTCAGTTAGGGTGTGGAAAGTCCCCAGGCTCCCCAGCAGGCAGAAG
TATGCAAAGCATGCATCTCAATTAGTCAGCAACCAGGTGTGGAAAGTCCCCAGGCTCCCCAGCAGGCAGA
AGTATGCAAAGCATGCATCTCAATTAGTCAGCAACCATAGTCCCGCCCCTAACTCCGCCCATCCCGCCCC
TAACTCCGCCCAGTTCCGCCCATTCTCCGCCCCATGGCTGACTAATTTTTTTTATTTATGCAGAGGCCGA
GGCCGCCTCGGCCTCTGAGCTATTCCAGAAGTAGTGAGGAGGCTTTTTTGGAGGCCTAGGCTTTTGCAAA
GATCGATCAAGAGACAGGATGAGGATCGTTTCGCATGATTGAACAAGATGGATTGCACGCAGGTTCTCCG
GCCGCTTGGGTGGAGAGGCTATTCGGCTATGACTGGGCACAACAGACAATCGGCTGCTCTGATGCCGCCG
TGTTCCGGCTGTCAGCGCAGGGGCGCCCGGTTCTTTTTGTCAAGACCGACCTGTCCGGTGCCCTGAATGA
ACTGCAAGACGAGGCAGCGCGGCTATCGTGGCTGGCCACGACGGGCGTTCCTTGCGCAGCTGTGCTCGAC
GTTGTCACTGAAGCGGGAAGGGACTGGCTGCTATTGGGCGAAGTGCCGGGGCAGGATCTCCTGTCATCTC
ACCTTGCTCCTGCCGAGAAAGTATCCATCATGGCTGATGCAATGCGGCGGCTGCATACGCTTGATCCGGC
TACCTGCCCATTCGACCACCAAGCGAAACATCGCATCGAGCGAGCACGTACTCGGATGGAAGCCGGTCTT
GTCGATCAGGATGATCTGGACGAAGAGCATCAGGGGCTCGCGCCAGCCGAACTGTTCGCCAGGCTCAAGG
CGAGCATGCCCGACGGCGAGGATCTCGTCGTGACCCATGGCGATGCCTGCTTGCCGAATATCATGGTGGA
AAATGGCCGCTTTTCTGGATTCATCGACTGTGGCCGGCTGGGTGTGGCGGACCGCTATCAGGACATAGCG
TTGGCTACCCGTGATATTGCTGAAGAGCTTGGCGGCGAATGGGCTGACCGCTTCCTCGTGCTTTACGGTA
TCGCCGCTCCCGATTCGCAGCGCATCGCCTTCTATCGCCTTCTTGACGAGTTCTTCTGAGCGGGACTCTG
GGGTTCGAAATGACCGACCAAGCGACGCCCAACCTGCCATCACGAGATTTCGATTCCACCGCCGCCTTCT
ATGAAAGGTTGGGCTTCGGAATCGTTTTCCGGGACGCCGGCTGGATGATCCTCCAGCGCGGGGATCTCAT
GCTGGAGTTCTTCGCCCACCCTAGGGGGAGGCTAACTGAAACACGGAAGGAGACAATACCGGAAGGAACC
CGCGCTATGACGGCAATAAAAAGACAGAATAAAACGCACGGTGTTGGGTCGTTTGTTCATAAACGCGGGG
TTCGGTCCCAGGGCTGGCACTCTGTCGATACCCCACCGAGACCCCATTGGGGCCAATACGCCCGCGTTTC
TTCCTTTTCCCCACCCCACCCCCCAAGTTCGGGTGAAGGCCCAGGGCTCGCAGCCAACGTCGGGGCGGCA
GGCCCTGCCATAGCCTCAGGTTACTCATATATACTTTAGATTGATTTAAAACTTCATTTTTAATTTAAAA
GGATCTAGGTGAAGATCCTTTTTGATAATCTCATGACCAAAATCCCTTAACGTGAGTTTTCGTTCCACTG
AGCGTCAGACCCCGTAGAAAAGATCAAAGGATCTTCTTGAGATCCTTTTTTTCTGCGCGTAATCTGCTGC
TTGCAAACAAAAAAACCACCGCTACCAGCGGTGGTTTGTTTGCCGGATCAAGAGCTACCAACTCTTTTTC
CGAAGGTAACTGGCTTCAGCAGAGCGCAGATACCAAATACTGTTCTTCTAGTGTAGCCGTAGTTAGGCCA
CCACTTCAAGAACTCTGTAGCACCGCCTACATACCTCGCTCTGCTAATCCTGTTACCAGTGGCTGCTGCC
AGTGGCGATAAGTCGTGTCTTACCGGGTTGGACTCAAGACGATAGTTACCGGATAAGGCGCAGCGGTCGG
GCTGAACGGGGGGTTCGTGCACACAGCCCAGCTTGGAGCGAACGACCTACACCGAACTGAGATACCTACA
GCGTGAGCTATGAGAAAGCGCCACGCTTCCCGAAGGGAGAAAGGCGGACAGGTATCCGGTAAGCGGCAGG
GTCGGAACAGGAGAGCGCACGAGGGAGCTTCCAGGGGGAAACGCCTGGTATCTTTATAGTCCTGTCGGGT
TTCGCCACCTCTGACTTGAGCGTCGATTTTTGTGATGCTCGTCAGGGGGGCGGAGCCTATGGAAAAACGC
CAGCAACGCGGCCTTTTTACGGTTCCTGGCCTTTTGCTGGCCTTTTGCTCACATGTTCTTTCCTGCGTTA
TCCCCTGATTCTGTGGATAACCGTATTACCGCCATGCAT
